Addgene plasmid #74391: pcDNA3 Flag MFF iso1 S172A
Purpose: Flag tagged human S172A MFF isoform 1 mutant
Depositing lab: Reuben Shaw. Depositing organization: Salk Institute for Biological Studies. Publication: Metabolism. AMP-activated protein kinase mediates mitochondrial fission in response to energy stress. Toyama EQ, Herzig S, Courchet J, Lewis TL Jr, Loson OC, Hellberg K, Young NP, Chen H, Polleux F, Chan DC, Shaw RJ. Science. 2016 Jan 15;351(6270):275-81. doi: 10.1126/science.aab4138. PubMed 26816379.
Backbone
  Vector backbone: pcDNA3
  Vector type: Mammalian Expression
Growth in bacteria
  Bacterial resistance: Ampicillin, 100 μg/mL
  Growth temperature: 37°C
  Growth strain: DH5alpha
  Copy number: Unknown
Gene/Insert
  Gene/Insert name: Flag-MFF (alt name: Q9GZY8-1)
  Species: H. sapiens (human)
  Mutation: delta exon 1 (1-26) and Ser 172 Ala.
  Entrez Gene: MFF (a.k.a. C2orf33, EMPF2, GL004)
  Tag / fusion protein: Flag (N terminal on insert)
Terms and licenses: Academic/Nonprofit Terms; Industry Terms: Not Available to Industry
How to cite: pcDNA3 Flag MFF iso1 S172A was a gift from Reuben Shaw (Addgene plasmid # 74391 ; http://n2t.net/addgene:74391 ; RRID:Addgene_74391)
