[The description below was written by a language model from this plasmid's Addgene catalogue record.]
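Description:
pcDNA3 Flag MFF iso1 S172A is a mammalian expression plasmid built on the pcDNA3 backbone and carrying a mutant form of human mitochondrial fission factor (MFF, isoform 1) with an N-terminal Flag epitope tag. It is propagated in E. coli under ampicillin selection; the record lists the copy number as unknown. No feature table is provided, so the promoter and other regulatory elements are not explicitly stated. The standard pcDNA3 backbone generally drives inserts from the CMV immediate-early promoter with a downstream polyadenylation signal and carries a neomycin resistance cassette for selection in mammalian cells, but these details are not confirmed for this particular construct.

The insert differs from the reference isoform 1 sequence in two recorded ways: it lacks exon 1 (noted as residues 1–26), and serine 172 is replaced by alanine. A serine-to-alanine substitution removes a potential phosphorylation site, producing a non-phosphorylatable version of the protein at that position. The associated publication concerns AMP-activated protein kinase driving mitochondrial fission in response to energy stress, so the construct is plausibly intended as a phospho-site mutant for testing the contribution of Ser172 to that regulation, typically alongside wild-type or other mutant MFF constructs. The Flag tag allows the expressed protein to be detected by immunoblotting or immunofluorescence and recovered by immunoprecipitation after transfection into mammalian cells.
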