>Addgene plasmid #74391 | pcDNA3 Flag MFF iso1 S172A | addgene partial sequence | sequence record 142072 | CMV-F 5'-CGCAAATGGGCGGTAGGCGTG-3'
CTCTCTGGCTACTAGAGAACCCACTGCTTACTGGCTTATCGAAATTAATACGACTCACTATAGGGAGACC
CAAGCTGGCTAGTTAAGCTGAGCATCAACAAGTTTGTACAAAAAAGCAGGCTTCACCATGGATTACAAGG
ACGACGATGACAAGGGCGGATCTATGGCAGAAATTAGTCGAATTCAGTACGAAATGGAATATACTGAAGG
CATTAGTCAGCGAATGAGGGTCCCAGAAAAGTTAAAAGTAGCACCGCCAAACGCTGACCTGGAACAAGGA
TTCCAAGAAGGAGTTCCAAATGCTAGTGTGATAATGCAAGTTCCGGAGAGGATTGTTGTAGCAGGAAATA
ATGAAGATGTTTCATTTTCAAGACCAGCAGATCTTGACCTTATTCAGTCAACTCCCTTTAAACCCCTGGC
ACTGAAAACACCACCTCGTGTACTTACGCTGAGTGAAAGACCACTAGATTTTCTGGATTTAGAAAGACCT
CCTACAACCCCTCAAAATGAAGAAATCCGAGCAGTTGGCAGACTAAAAAGAGAGCGGTCTATGAGTGAAA
ATGCTGTTCGCCAAAATGGACAGCTGGTCAGAAATGATGCTCTGTGGCACAGATCAGATTCTGCCCCAAG
AAATAAAATTTCAAGGTTCCAGGCACCGATTTCTGCACCGGAGTACACTGTGACACCATCGCCACAACAG
GCTCGGGTCTGTCCTCCCCATATGTTACCTGAAGATGGAGCTAATCTTTCCTCTGCTCGTGGCATTTTGT
CGCTTATCCAGTCTTCTACTCGTAGGGCATACCAGCAGATCTTGGATGTGCTGGATGAAAATCGCAGACC
TGTGTTGCGTGGTGGGTCTGCTGCCGCCACTTCTAATCCTCATCATGACAACGTCAGGTATGGCATTTCA
